>Addgene plasmid #20440 | pWZL Neo Myr Flag CAMK2D | addgene partial sequence | sequence record 26261 | 20440 with pWZL-fwd
CTCCTTCTCTAGGCGCCGGCCGGATCCAGAATTCGCCACCATGGGGTCTTCAAAATCTAAACCAAAGGAC
CCCAGCCAGCGCCGGCGCAGGATCCGAGGTTACCTTGACTACAAAGACGATGACGACAAGCAATTGACAA
GTTTGTACAAAAAAGTTGGCATGGCTCGACCACAACCTGCACCAGGTTCACGGACGAGTATCAGCTTTTC
GAGGAGCTTGGAAAGGGGGCATTCTCAGTGGTGAGAAGATGTATGAAAATTCCTACTGGACAAGAATATG
CTGCCAAAATTATCAACACCAAAAAGCTTTCTGCTAGGGATCATCAGAAACTAGAAAGAGAAGCTAGAAT
CTGCCGTCTTTTGAAGCACCCTAATATTGTGCGACTTCATGATAGCATATCAGAAGAGGGCTTTCACTAC
TTGGTGTTTGATTTAGTTACTGGAGGTGAACTGTTTGAAGACATAGTGGCAAGAGAATACTACAGTGAAG
CTGATGCCAGTCATTGTATACAGCAGATTCTAGAAAGTGTTAATCATTGTCACCTAAATGGCATAGTTCA
CAGGGACCTGAAGCCTGAGAATTTGCTTTTAGCTAGCAAATCCAAGGGAGCAGCTGTGAAATTGGCAGAC
TTTGGCTTAGCCATAGAAGTTCAAGGGGACCAGCAGGCGTGGTTTGGTTTTGCTGGCACACCTGGATATC
TTTCTCCAGAAGTTTTACGTAAAGATCCTTATGGAAAGCCAGTGGATATGTG
