[The description below was written by a language model from this plasmid's Addgene catalogue record.]
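Description:
pWZL Neo Myr Flag CAMK2D is a retroviral mammalian expression plasmid built on the Gateway-compatible pWZL-Neo-Myr-Flag-DEST backbone. It carries the human CAMK2D open reading frame, which encodes the delta isoform of calcium/calmodulin-dependent protein kinase II. The plasmid is maintained in bacteria under ampicillin selection. A recombination-deficient strain is recommended, a common precaution for retroviral vectors whose repeated sequences can rearrange. In mammalian cells, transduced or transfected populations are selected with G418 through the neomycin resistance marker. The record has no feature table, so the promoter driving the insert, the origin of replication and the arrangement of the viral elements are not explicitly stated, and copy number is listed as unknown.

The ORF was first cloned into a Gateway entry vector and then moved into the destination backbone by an LR recombination reaction. This places it in frame behind two N-terminal elements supplied by the backbone: a myristoylation signal and a Flag epitope. A myristoylation signal directs lipid modification of the N-terminus and so tethers the fusion protein to cellular membranes, a strategy often used to promote kinase activation. The Flag tag allows detection or immunoprecipitation of the expressed protein.

The construct belongs to a library of myristoylated, Flag-tagged human kinase clones assembled for functional genomic work associated with the identification of a breast cancer oncogene. It is suited to stable retroviral delivery and expression of membrane-targeted CAMK2D in mammalian cells. The depositors note that the identity of the gene was verified but the insert was not fully sequenced, so minor mutations cannot be excluded.
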