Addgene plasmid #20440: pWZL Neo Myr Flag CAMK2D
Depositing lab: William Hahn & Jean Zhao. Depositing organization: Dana-Farber Cancer Institute. Publication: Integrative Genomic Approaches Identify IKBKE as a Breast Cancer Oncogene (Kinase Library Clones). Boehm JS, Zhao JJ, Yao J, Kim SY, Firestein R, Dunn IF, Sjostrom SK, Garraway LA, Weremowicz S, Richardson AL, Greulich H, Stewart CJ, Mulvey LA, Shen RR, Ambrogio L, Hirozane-Kishikawa T, Hill DE, Vidal M, Meyerson M, Grenier JK, Hinkle G, Root DE, Roberts TM, Lander ES, Polyak K, Hahn WC. Cell. 2007 Jun 15. 129(6):1065-1079. 10.1016/j.cell.2007.03.052 PubMed 17574021.
Backbone
  Vector backbone: pWZL-Neo-Myr-Flag-DEST
  Backbone manufacturer: William Hahn Lab (available at Addgene, #15300)
  Vector type: Mammalian Expression, Retroviral
  Selectable markers: Neomycin (select with G418)
Growth in bacteria
  Bacterial resistance: Ampicillin, 100 μg/mL
  Growth temperature: 37°C
  Growth strain: Stbl3
  Growth instructions: Stbl3 cells to prevent recombination.
  Copy number: Unknown
Gene/Insert
  Gene/Insert name: CAMK2D (alt name: calcium/calmodulin-dependent protein kinase (CaM kinase) II delta)
  Species: H. sapiens (human)
  GenBank ID: NM_172115
  Entrez Gene: CAMK2D (a.k.a. CAMKD)
  Tag / fusion protein: Myr (N terminal on backbone); Flag (N terminal on backbone)
  Cloning method: Gateway Cloning
  Sequencing primers: 5′ pWZL-Fwd (GAA CCT CCT CGT TCG ACC); 3′ pWZL-Rev (TTC CGG GCC CTC ACA TTG)
Resource information
  A portion of this plasmid was derived from a plasmid made by: 4-B7
Terms and licenses: Academic/Nonprofit Terms; Industry Terms: Not Available to Industry
Depositor comments: ORFs were cloned into Gateway compatible pEntry vectors. An LR recombination reaction was performed to move the ORF to pWZL-Neo-Myr-Flag DEST such that the ORF would have 5' myristoylation and flag tags. This plasmid is part of a kinase library, and the gene has been verified, but has not been fully sequenced for minor mutations. Please see the following link for plasmids from this article that are not part of the kinase library http://www.addgene.org/pubmed/17574021
How to cite: pWZL Neo Myr Flag CAMK2D was a gift from William Hahn & Jean Zhao (Addgene plasmid # 20440)
